Addgene plasmid #170465: pHEFI-OptoCARCD19-mScarlet
Purpose: Expresses an optically-controllable Chimeric antigen receptor that binds CD19 antigen, fused to mScarlet fluorophore
Depositing lab: John James. Depositing organization: University of Warwick. Publication: Quantifying persistence in the T-cell signaling network using an optically controllable antigen receptor. Harris MJ, Fuyal M, James JR. Mol Syst Biol. 2021 May;17(5):e10091. doi: 10.15252/msb.202010091. PubMed 33988299.
Backbone
  Vector backbone: pHR-SIN
  Vector type: Mammalian Expression, Lentiviral
Growth in bacteria
  Bacterial resistance: Ampicillin, 100 μg/mL
  Growth temperature: 37°C
  Growth strain: NEB Stable
  Copy number: High Copy
Gene/Insert
  Gene/Insert name: OptoCAR-CD19
  Species: Synthetic
  Insert size (bp): 2955
  Promoter: EF1alpha
  Tag / fusion protein: mScarlet (C terminal on insert)
  Cloning method: Restriction Enzyme; 5′ cloning site AsiSI (not destroyed); 3′ cloning site NotI (not destroyed)
  Sequencing primers: 5′ ggaccggggttttcttccacgtc; 3′ CCAGAGGTTGATTATCGATAAGC
Terms and licenses: Academic/Nonprofit Terms; Industry Terms: Not Available to Industry
How to cite: pHEFI-OptoCARCD19-mScarlet was a gift from John James (Addgene plasmid # 170465 ; http://n2t.net/addgene:170465 ; RRID:Addgene_170465)
