[The description below was written by a language model from this plasmid's Addgene catalogue record and pLannotate feature annotations shown in this document.]
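Description:
pHEFI-OptoCARCD19-mScarlet is a self-inactivating HIV-1-based lentiviral transfer plasmid built on the pHR-SIN backbone, intended for mammalian expression after transfection or lentiviral transduction. It is maintained in E. coli through a high-copy ColE1/pUC-type origin and selected with ampicillin (β-lactamase). The backbone also carries relics of older vectors, including fragments of TcR, rop and lacI, and an SV40 promoter followed by gpt fragments with SV40 small t intron and poly(A) sequences. The viral portion contains a truncated 5' LTR, the Ψ packaging signal with a gag fragment, the RRE for Rev-dependent export of the genomic RNA, cPPT/CTS, a WPRE downstream of the insert to boost transcript expression, and a ΔU3 3' LTR that silences LTR promoter activity after integration. Packaging functions are therefore expected to be supplied in trans.

The payload is a synthetic OptoCAR-CD19 cassette of about 3 kb, cloned between AsiSI and NotI and driven by the constitutive EF-1α promoter. The annotation shows two polypeptides separated by a P2A sequence. The first consists of Zdk1, which binds the dark state of LOV2 and is released on illumination, joined to a CD3ζ (CD247) fragment carrying ITAM signalling motifs and then mScarlet. The second contains mouse immunoglobulin light- and heavy-chain variable regions, consistent with an anti-CD19 single-chain binder, followed by a CD8α-like fragment and a flavin-binding LOV-type domain that the software labelled miniSOG; given the Zdk1 partner, this is probably the LOV2 module, though the record does not say so. This layout suggests that antigen binding and intracellular signalling are coupled in the dark and separated by light. The construct is used to express a CD19-binding, optically controllable chimeric antigen receptor that can be tracked by red fluorescence; the associated publication concerns persistence in T-cell signalling.
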