Features (pLannotate 1.2.2; 40 found; start..end, strand, type, name):
     25..43      -  promoter       SP6 promoter: promoter for bacteriophage SP6 RNA polymerase
    271..550     +  CDS            TcR (fragment): tetracycline efflux protein; tet; confers resistance to tetracycline
    551..599     -  misc_feature   bom (fragment): basis of mobility region from pBR322
    701..736     -  CDS            rop (fragment): Rop protein, which maintains plasmids at low copy number; rop
    831..935     +  promoter       AmpR promoter: bla
    936..1796    +  CDS            AmpR: β-lactamase; bla; confers resistance to ampicillin, carbenicillin, and related antibiotics
   1967..2555    +  rep_origin     ori: high-copy-number ColE1/pMB1/pBR322/pUC origin of replication
   2738..2794    +  CDS            lacI (fragment): lac repressor; lacI; The lac repressor binds to the lac operator to inhibit transcription in E. coli. This inhibition can be relieved by adding lactose or isopropyl-β-D-thiogalactopyranoside (IPTG).
   2801..3130    +  promoter       SV40 promoter: SV40 enhancer and early promoter
   3330..3449    +  CDS            gpt (fragment): XGPT_ECOLI - Also known as gpp, gxu. Experimental evidence at protein level: Swiss-Prot protein existence level 1. Purine salvage pathway enzyme that catalyzes the transfer of the ribosyl-5-phosphate group from 5-phospho-alpha-D-ribose 1- diphosphate (PRPP) to the N9 position of the 6-oxopurines guanine and xanthine to form the corresponding ribonucleotides GMP (guanosine 5'- monophosphate) and XMP (xanthosine 5'-monophosphate), with the release of PPi. To a lesser extent, also acts on hypoxanthine (PubMed:9100006, PubMed:3886014). Does not ribophosphorylate adenine (PubMed:3886014). From Esch
   3449..3784    +  CDS            gpt (fragment): XGPT_ECOLI - Also known as gpp, gxu. Experimental evidence at protein level: Swiss-Prot protein existence level 1. Purine salvage pathway enzyme that catalyzes the transfer of the ribosyl-5-phosphate group from 5-phospho-alpha-D-ribose 1- diphosphate (PRPP) to the N9 position of the 6-oxopurines guanine and xanthine to form the corresponding ribonucleotides GMP (guanosine 5'- monophosphate) and XMP (xanthosine 5'-monophosphate), with the release of PPi. To a lesser extent, also acts on hypoxanthine (PubMed:9100006, PubMed:3886014). Does not ribophosphorylate adenine (PubMed:3886014). From Esch
   3879..4184    +  CDS            frsA (fragment): FRSA_ECOLI - Also known as yafA. Experimental evidence at protein level: Swiss-Prot protein existence level 1. Catalyzes the hydrolysis of esters (PubMed:15808744). Displays esterase activity toward pNP-butyrate (PubMed:15808744). May stimulate mixed-acid fermentation by acting as a fermentation/respiration switch that down-regulates respiration and up- regulates fermentation rates (PubMed:15169777). From Escherichia coli (strain K12).
   4188..4262    +  CDS            small t antigen (fragment): SV40 (simian virus 40) small t antigen
   4264..4329    +  intron         small t intron: SV40 (simian virus 40) small t antigen intron
   4459..4479    +  CDS            SV40 NLS: nuclear localization signal of SV40 (simian virus 40) large T antigen
   4798..4881    +  CDS            large T antigen (fragment): large T antigen from SV40 (simian virus 40)
   4904..5038    +  polyA_signal   SV40 poly(A) signal: SV40 polyadenylation signal
   5205..5534    +  CDS            nef (fragment): NEF_HV1BR - Experimental evidence at protein level: Swiss-Prot protein existence level 1. Extracellular Nef protein targets CD4(+) T-lymphocytes for apoptosis by interacting with CXCR4 surface receptors (PubMed:14990729). From Human immunodeficiency virus type 1 group M subtype B (isolate BRU/LAI) (HIV-1).
   5582..5839    +  LTR            5' LTR (truncated): truncated 5' long terminal repeat (LTR) from HIV-1
   5886..6011    +  misc_feature   HIV-1 Ψ: packaging signal of human immunodeficiency virus type 1
   5995..6333    +  CDS            HIV-1 gag (fragment): gag protein from human immunodeficiency virus 1; gag
   6508..6741    +  misc_feature   RRE: The Rev response element (RRE) of HIV-1 allows for Rev-dependent mRNA export from the nucleus to the cytoplasm.
   7118..7218    +  CDS            Rev (fragment): human immunodeficiency virus 1 (HIV-1) Rev protein; rev; enhances nuclear export of unspliced and incompletely spliced viral mRNAs
   7255..7372    +  misc_feature   cPPT/CTS: central polypurine tract and central termination sequence of HIV-1
   7409..7432    -  misc_feature   MCS (fragment): pBluescript multiple cloning site
   7433..8611    +  promoter       EF-1α promoter: strong constitutive promoter for human elongation factor EF-1α
   8693..8869    +  CDS            Zdk1: "Zdark" protein, derived from the Z subunit of protein A, that binds to the dark state of LOV2 and is released upon irradiation (Wang et al., 2016)
   8873..9193    +  CDS            CD247 (fragment): CD3Z_HUMAN - Also known as CD3Z, T3Z, TCRZ. Experimental evidence at protein level: Swiss-Prot protein existence level 1. Part of the TCR-CD3 complex present on T-lymphocyte cell surface that plays an essential role in adaptive immune response. When antigen presenting cells (APCs) activate T-cell receptor (TCR), TCR- mediated signals are transmitted across the cell membrane by the CD3 chains CD3D, CD3E, CD3G and CD3Z. All CD3 chains contain immunoreceptor tyrosine-based activation motifs (ITAMs) in their cytoplasmic domain. Upon TCR engagement, these motifs become phosphorylated by Src family
   9212..9907    +  CDS            mScarlet: mScarlet is a basic (constitutively fluorescent) red fluorescent protein published in 2016, derived from synthetic construct. It has moderate acid sensitivity.
   9929..9984    +  CDS            P2A (fragment): 2A peptide from porcine teschovirus-1 polyprotein Eukaryotic ribosomes fail to insert a peptide bond between the Gly and Pro residues, yielding separate polypeptides.
  10055..10372   +  CDS            KV5AB_MOUSE: Experimental evidence at protein level: Swiss-Prot protein existence level 1. From Mus musculus (Mouse).
  10418..10708   +  CDS            HVM44_MOUSE (fragment): Experimental evidence at protein level: Swiss-Prot protein existence level 1. From Mus musculus (Mouse).
  10784..11044   +  CDS            CD8A (fragment): CD8A_BOVIN - Experimental evidence at protein level: Swiss-Prot protein existence level 1. Integral membrane glycoprotein that plays an essential role in the immune response and serves multiple functions in responses against both external and internal offenses. In T-cells, functions primarily as a coreceptor for MHC class I molecule:peptide complex. The antigens presented by class I peptides are derived from cytosolic proteins while class II derived from extracellular proteins. Interacts simultaneously with the T-cell receptor (TCR) and the MHC class I proteins presented by antigen presenting
  11174..11491   +  CDS            miniSOG: miniSOG is a basic (constitutively fluorescent) cyan fluorescent protein published in 2011, derived from Arabidopsis thaliana. It requires the cofactor flavin for fluorescence.
  11595..11625   +  misc_feature   MCS (fragment): pUC18/19 multiple cloning site
  11626..11644   +  misc_feature   MCS (fragment): pBluescript multiple cloning site
  11644..12232   +  misc_feature   WPRE: woodchuck hepatitis virus posttranscriptional regulatory element
  12233..12255   +  misc_feature   MCS (fragment): pBluescript multiple cloning site
  12272..12340   +  CDS            nef (fragment): NEF_HV1Z2 - Experimental evidence at protein level: Swiss-Prot protein existence level 1. Extracellular Nef protein targets CD4(+) T-lymphocytes for apoptosis by interacting with CXCR4 surface receptors. From Human immunodeficiency virus type 1 group M subtype D (isolate Z2/CDC-Z34) (HIV-1).
  12342..12575   +  LTR            3' LTR (ΔU3): self-inactivating 3' long terminal repeat (LTR) from HIV-1
>Addgene plasmid #170465 | pHEFI-OptoCARCD19-mScarlet | addgene full sequence | sequence record 339026 | Addgene NGS Result
GCATCTAGAATTAATTCCGTGTATTCTATAGTGTCACCTAAATCGTATGTGTATGATACATAAGGTTATG
TATTAATTGTAGCCGCGTTCTAACGACAATATGTACAAGCCTAATTGTGTAGCATCTGGCTTACTGAAGC
AGACCCTATCATCTCTCTCGTAAACTGCCGTCAGAGTCGGTTTGGTTGGACGAACCTTCTGAGTTTCTGG
TAACGCCGTCCCGCACCCGGAAATGGTCAGCGAACCAATCAGCAGGGTCATCGCTAGCCAGATCCTCTAC
GCCGGACGCATCGTGGCCGGCATCACCGGCGCCACAGGTGCGGTTGCTGGCGCCTATATCGCCGACATCA
CCGATGGGGAAGATCGGGCTCGCCACTTCGGGCTCATGAGCGCTTGTTTCGGCGTGGGTATGGTGGCAGG
CCCCGTGGCCGGGGGACTGTTGGGCGCCATCTCCTTGCATGCACCATTCCTTGCGGCGGCGGTGCTCAAC
GGCCTCAACCTACTACTGGGCTGCTTCCTAATGCAGGAGTCGCATAAGGGAGAGCGTCGAATGGTGCACT
CTCAGTACAATCTGCTCTGATGCCGCATAGTTAAGCCAGCCCCGACACCCGCCAACACCCGCTGACGCGC
CCTGACGGGCTTGTCTGCTCCCGGCATCCGCTTACAGACAAGCTGTGACCGTCTCCGGGAGCTGCATGTG
TCAGAGGTTTTCACCGTCATCACCGAAACGCGCGAGACGAAAGGGCCTCGTGATACGCCTATTTTTATAG
GTTAATGTCATGATAATAATGGTTTCTTAGACGTCAGGTGGCACTTTTCGGGGAAATGTGCGCGGAACCC
CTATTTGTTTATTTTTCTAAATACATTCAAATATGTATCCGCTCATGAGACAATAACCCTGATAAATGCT
TCAATAATATTGAAAAAGGAAGAGTATGAGTATTCAACATTTCCGTGTCGCCCTTATTCCCTTTTTTGCG
GCATTTTGCCTTCCTGTTTTTGCTCACCCAGAAACGCTGGTGAAAGTAAAAGATGCTGAAGATCAGTTGG
GTGCACGAGTGGGTTACATCGAACTGGATCTCAACAGCGGTAAGATCCTTGAGAGTTTTCGCCCCGAAGA
ACGTTTTCCAATGATGAGCACTTTTAAAGTTCTGCTATGTGGCGCGGTATTATCCCGTATTGACGCCGGG
CAAGAGCAACTCGGTCGCCGCATACACTATTCTCAGAATGACTTGGTTGAGTACTCACCAGTCACAGAAA
AGCATCTTACGGATGGCATGACAGTAAGAGAATTATGCAGTGCTGCCATAACCATGAGTGATAACACTGC
GGCCAACTTACTTCTGACAACGATCGGAGGACCGAAGGAGCTAACCGCTTTTTTGCACAACATGGGGGAT
CATGTAACTCGCCTTGATCGTTGGGAACCGGAGCTGAATGAAGCCATACCAAACGACGAGCGTGACACCA
CGATGCCTGTAGCAATGGCAACAACGTTGCGCAAACTATTAACTGGCGAACTACTTACTCTAGCTTCCCG
GCAACAATTAATAGACTGGATGGAGGCGGATAAAGTTGCAGGACCACTTCTGCGCTCGGCCCTTCCGGCT
GGCTGGTTTATTGCTGATAAATCTGGAGCCGGTGAGCGTGGGTCTCGCGGTATCATTGCAGCACTGGGGC
CAGATGGTAAGCCCTCCCGTATCGTAGTTATCTACACGACGGGGAGTCAGGCAACTATGGATGAACGAAA
TAGACAGATCGCTGAGATAGGTGCCTCACTGATTAAGCATTGGTAACTGTCAGACCAAGTTTACTCATAT
ATACTTTAGATTGATTTAAAACTTCATTTTTAATTTAAAAGGATCTAGGTGAAGATCCTTTTTGATAATC
TCATGACCAAAATCCCTTAACGTGAGTTTTCGTTCCACTGAGCGTCAGACCCCGTAGAAAAGATCAAAGG
ATCTTCTTGAGATCCTTTTTTTCTGCGCGTAATCTGCTGCTTGCAAACAAAAAAACCACCGCTACCAGCG
GTGGTTTGTTTGCCGGATCAAGAGCTACCAACTCTTTTTCCGAAGGTAACTGGCTTCAGCAGAGCGCAGA
TACCAAATACTGTTCTTCTAGTGTAGCCGTAGTTAGGCCACCACTTCAAGAACTCTGTAGCACCGCCTAC
ATACCTCGCTCTGCTAATCCTGTTACCAGTGGCTGCTGCCAGTGGCGATAAGTCGTGTCTTACCGGGTTG
GACTCAAGACGATAGTTACCGGATAAGGCGCAGCGGTCGGGCTGAACGGGGGGTTCGTGCACACAGCCCA
GCTTGGAGCGAACGACCTACACCGAACTGAGATACCTACAGCGTGAGCTATGAGAAAGCGCCACGCTTCC
CGAAGGGAGAAAGGCGGACAGGTATCCGGTAAGCGGCAGGGTCGGAACAGGAGAGCGCACGAGGGAGCTT
CCAGGGGGAAACGCCTGGTATCTTTATAGTCCTGTCGGGTTTCGCCACCTCTGACTTGAGCGTCGATTTT
TGTGATGCTCGTCAGGGGGGCGGAGCCTATGGAAAAACGCCAGCAACGCGGCCTTTTTACGGTTCCTGGC
CTTTTGCTGGCCTTTTGCTCACATGTTCTTTCCTGCGTTATCCCCTGATTCTGTGGATAACCGTATTACC
GCCTTTGAGTGAGCTGATACCGCTCGCCGCAGCCGAACGACCGAGCGCAGCGAGTCAGTGAGCGAGGAAG
CGGAAGAGCGCCCAATACGCAAACCGCCTCTCCCCGCGCGTTGGCCGATTCATTAATGCAGCTGTGGAAT
GTGTGTCAGTTAGGGTGTGGAAAGTCCCCAGGCTCCCCAGCAGGCAGAAGTATGCAAAGCATGCATCTCA
ATTAGTCAGCAACCAGGTGTGGAAAGTCCCCAGGCTCCCCAGCAGGCAGAAGTATGCAAAGCATGCATCT
CAATTAGTCAGCAACCATAGTCCCGCCCCTAACTCCGCCCATCCCGCCCCTAACTCCGCCCAGTTCCGCC
CATTCTCCGCCCCATGGCTGACTAATTTTTTTTATTTATGCAGAGGCCGAGGCCGCCTCGGCCTCTGAGC
TATTCCAGAAGTAGTGAGGAGGCTTTTTTGGAGGCCTAGGCTTTTGCAAAAAGCTTGGACACAAGACAGG
CTTGCGAGATATGTTTGAGAATACCACTTTATCCCGCGTCAGGGAGAGGCAGTGCGTAAAAAGACGCGGA
CTCATGTGAAATACTGGTTTTTAGTGCGCCAGATCTCTATAATCTCGCGCAACCTATTTTCCCCTCGAAC
ACTTTTTAAGCCGTAGATAAACAGGCTGGGACACTTCACATGAGCGAAAAATACATCGTCACCTGGGACA
TGTTGCAGATCCATGCACGTAAACTCGCAAGCCGACTGATGCCTTCTGAACAATGGAAAGGCATTATTGC
CGTAAGCCGTGGCGGTCTGTACCGGGTGCGTTACTGGCGCGTGAACTGGGTATTCGTCATGTCGATACCG
TTTGTATTTCCAGCTACGATCACGACAACCAGCGCGAGCTTAAAGTGCTGAAACGCGCAGAAGGCGATGG
CGAAGGCTTCATCGTTATTGATGACCTGGTGGATACCGGTGGTACTGCGGTTGCGATTCGTGAAATGTAT
CCAAAAGCGCACTTTGTCACCATCTTCGCAAAACCGGCTGGTCGTCCGCTGGTTGATGACTATGTTGTTG
ATATCCCGCAAGATACCTGGATTGAACAGCCGTGGGATATGGGCGTCGTATTCGTCCCGCCAATCTCCGG
TCGCTAATCTTTTCAACGCCTGGCACTGCCGGGCGTTGTTCTTTTTAACTTCAGGCGGGTTACAATAGTT
TCCAGTAAGTATTCTGGAGGCTGCATCCATGACACAGGCAAACCTGAGCGAAACCCTGTTCAAACCCCGC
TTTAAACATCCTGAAACCTCGACGCTAGTCCGCCGCTTTAATCACGGCGCACAACCGCCTGTGCAGTCGG
CCCTTGATGGTAAAACCATCCCTCACTGGTATCGCATGATTAACCGTCTGATGTGGATCTGGCGCGGCAT
TGACCCACGCGAAATCCTCGACGTCCAGGCACGTATTGTGATGAGCGATGCCGAACGTACCGACGATGAT
TTATACGATACGGTGATTGGCTACCGTGGCGGCAACTGGATTTATGAGTGGGCCCCGGATCTTTGTGAAG
GAACCTTACTTCTGTGGTGTGACATAATTGGACAAACTACCTACAGAGATTTAAAGCTCTAAGGTAAATA
TAAAATTTTTAAGTGTATAATGTGTTAAACTACTGATTCTAATTGTTTGTGTATTTTAGATTCCAACCTA
TGGAACTGATGAATGGGAGCAGTGGTGGAATGCCTTTAATGAGGAAAACCTGTTTTGCTCAGAAGAAATG
CCATCTAGTGATGATGAGGCTACTGCTGACTCTCAACATTCTACTCCTCCAAAAAAGAAGAGAAAGGTAG
AAGACCCCAAGGACTTTCCTTCAGAATTGCTAAGTTTTTTGAGTCATGCTGTGTTTAGTAATAGAACTCT
TGCTTGCTTTGCTATTTACACCACAAAGGAAAAAGCTGCACTGCTATACAAGAAAATTATGGAAAAATAT
TCTGTAACCTTTATAAGTAGGCATAACAGTTATAATCATAACATACTGTTTTTTCTTACTCCACACAGGC
ATAGAGTGTCTGCTATTAATAACTATGCTCAAAAATTGTGTACCTTTAGCTTTTTAATTTGTAAAGGGGT
TAATAAGGAATATTTGATGTATAGTGCCTTGACTAGAGATCATAATCAGCCATACCACATTTGTAGAGGT
TTTACTTGCTTTAAAAAACCTCCCACACCTCCCCCTGAACCTGAAACATAAAATGAATGCAATTGTTGTT
GTTAACTTGTTTATTGCAGCTTATAATGGTTACAAATAAAGCAATAGCATCACAAATTTCACAAATAAAG
CATTTTTTTCACTGCATTCTAGTTGTGGTTTGTCCAAACTCATCAATGTATCTTATCATGTCTGGATCAA
CTGGATAACTCAAGCTAACCAAAATCATCCCAAACTTCCCACCCCATACCCTATTACCACTGCCAATTAC
CTGTGGTTTCATTTACTCTAAACCTGTGATTCCTCTGAATTATTTTCATTTTAAAGAAATTGTATTTGTT
AAATATGTACTACAAACTTAGTAGTTGGAAGGGCTAATTCACTCCCAAAGAAGACAAGATATCCTTGATC
TGTGGATCTACCACACACAAGGCTACTTCCCTGATTAGCAGAACTACACACCAGGGCCAGGGGTCAGATA
TCCACTGACCTTTGGATGGTGCTACAAGCTAGTACCAGTTGAGCCAGATAAGGTAGAAGAGGCCAATAAA
GGAGAGAACACCAGCTTGTTACACCCTGTGAGCCTGCATGGGATGGATGACCCGGAGAGAGAAGTGTTAG
AGTGGAGGTTTGACAGCCGCCTAGCATTTCATCACGTGGCCCGAGAGCTGCATCCGGAGTACTTCAAGAA
CTGCTGATATCGAGCTTGCTACAAGGGACTTTCCGCTGGGGACTTTCCAGGGAGGCGTGGCCTGGGCGGG
ACTGGGGAGTGGCGAGCCCTCAGATCCTGCATATAAGCAGCTGCTTTTTGCCTGTACTGGGTCTCTCTGG
TTAGACCAGATCTGAGCCTGGGAGCTCTCTGGCTAACTAGGGAACCCACTGCTTAAGCCTCAATAAAGCT
TGCCTTGAGTGCTTCAAGTAGTGTGTGCCCGTCTGTTGTGTGACTCTGGTAACTAGAGATCCCTCAGACC
CTTTTAGTCAGTGTGGAAAATCTCTAGCAGTGGCGCCCGAACAGGGACTTGAAAGCGAAAGGGAAACCAG
AGGAGCTCTCTCGACGCAGGACTCGGCTTGCTGAAGCGCGCACGGCAAGAGGCGAGGGGCGGCGACTGGT
GAGTACGCCAAAAATTTTGACTAGCGGAGGCTAGAAGGAGAGAGATGGGTGCGAGAGCGTCAGTATTAAG
CGGGGGAGAATTAGATCGCGATGGGAAAAAATTCGGTTAAGGCCAGGGGGAAAGAAAAAATATAAATTAA
AACATATAGTATGGGCAAGCAGGGAGCTAGAACGATTCGCAGTTAATCCTGGCCTGTTAGAAACATCAGA
AGGCTGTAGACAAATACTGGGACAGCTACAACCATCCCTTCAGACAGGATCAGAAGAACTTAGATCATTA
TATAATACAGTAGCAACCCTCTATTGTGTGCATCAAAGGATAGAGATAAAAGACACCAAGGAAGCTTTAG
ACAAGATAGAGGAAGAGCAAAACAAAAGTAAGACCACCGCACAGCAAGCGGCCGGCCGCTGATCTTCAGA
CCTGGAGGAGGAGATATGAGGGACAATTGGAGAAGTGAATTATATAAATATAAAGTAGTAAAAATTGAAC
CATTAGGAGTAGCACCCACCAAGGCAAAGAGAAGAGTGGTGCAGAGAGAAAAAAGAGCAGTGGGAATAGG
AGCTTTGTTCCTTGGGTTCTTGGGAGCAGCAGGAAGCACTATGGGCGCAGCGTCAATGACGCTGACGGTA
CAGGCCAGACAATTATTGTCTGGTATAGTGCAGCAGCAGAACAATTTGCTGAGGGCTATTGAGGCGCAAC
AGCATCTGTTGCAACTCACAGTCTGGGGCATCAAGCAGCTCCAGGCAAGAATCCTGGCTGTGGAAAGATA
CCTAAAGGATCAACAGCTCCTGGGGATTTGGGGTTGCTCTGGAAAACTCATTTGCACCACTGCTGTGCCT
TGGAATGCTAGTTGGAGTAATAAATCTCTGGAACAGATTTGGAATCACACGACCTGGATGGAGTGGGACA
GAGAAATTAACAATTACACAAGCTTAATACACTCCTTAATTGAAGAATCGCAAAACCAGCAAGAAAAGAA
TGAACAAGAATTATTGGAATTAGATAAATGGGCAAGTTTGTGGAATTGGTTTAACATAACAAATTGGCTG
TGGTATATAAAATTATTCATAATGATAGTAGGAGGCTTGGTAGGTTTAAGAATAGTTTTTGCTGTACTTT
CTATAGTGAATAGAGTTAGGCAGGGATATTCACCATTATCGTTTCAGACCCACCTCCCAACCCCGAGGGG
ACCCGACAGGCCCGAAGGAATAGAAGAAGAAGGTGGAGAGAGAGACAGAGACAGATCCATTCGATTAGTG
AACGGATCTCGACGGTATCGCCAAATGGCAGTATTCATCCACAATTTTAAAAGAAAAGGGGGGATTGGGG
GGTACAGTGCAGGGGAAAGAATAGTAGACATAATAGCAACAGACATACAAACTAAAGAATTACAAAAACA
AATTACAAAAATTCAAAATTTTCGGGTTTATTACAGGGACAGCAGAGATCCAGTTTGGATCGATAAGCTT
GATATCGAATTCGGCTCCGGTGCCCGTCAGTGGGCAGAGCGCACATCGCCCACAGTCCCCGAGAAGTTGG
GGGGAGGGGTCGGCAATTGAACCGGTGCCTAGAGAAGGTGGCGCGGGGTAAACTGGGAAAGTGATGTCGT
GTACTGGCTCCGCCTTTTTCCCGAGGGTGGGGGAGAACCGTATATAAGTGCAGTAGTCGCCGTGAACGTT
CTTTTTCGCAACGGGTTTGCCGCCAGAACACAGGTAAGTGCCGTGTGTGGTTCCCGCGGGCCTGGCCTCT
TTACGGGTTATGGCCCTTGCGTGCCTTGAATTACTTCCACCTGGCTGCAGTACGTGATTCTTGATCCCGA
GCTTCGGGTTGGAAGTGGGTGGGAGAGTTCGAGGCCTTGCGCTTAAGGAGCCCCTTCGCCTCGTGCTTGA
GTTGAGGCCTGGCCTGGGCGCTGGGGCCGCCGCGTGCGAATCTGGTGGCACCTTCGCGCCTGTCTCGCTG
CTTTCGATAAGTCTCTAGCCATTTAAAATTTTTGATGACCTGCTGCGACGCTTTTTTTCTGGCAAGATAG
TCTTGTAAATGCGGGCCAAGATCTGCACACTGGTATTTCGGTTTTTGGGGCCGCGGGCGGCGACGGGGCC
CGTGCGTCCCAGCGCACATGTTCGGCGAGGCGGGGCCTGCGAGCGCGGCCACCGAGAATCGGACGGGGGT
AGTCTCAAGCTGGCCGGCCTGCTCTGGTGCCTGGCCTCGCGCCGCCGTGTATCGCCCCGCCCTGGGCGGC
AAGGCTGGCCCGGTCGGCACCAGTTGCGTGAGCGGAAAGATGGCCGCTTCCCGGCCCTGCTGCAGGGAGC
TCAAAATGGAGGACGCGGCGCTCGGGAGAGCGGGCGGGTGAGTCACCCACACAAAGGAAAAGGGCCTTTC
CGTCCTCAGCCGTCGCTTCATGTGACTCCACGGAGTACCGGGCGCCGTCCAGGCACCTCGATTAGTTCTC
GAGCTTTTGGAGTACGTCGTCTTTAGGTTGGGGGGAGGGGTTTTATGCGATGGAGTTTCCCCACACTGAG
TGGGTGGAGACTGAAGTTAGGCCAGCTTGGCACTTGATGTAATTCTCCTTGGAATTTGCCCTTTTTGAGT
TTGGATCTTGGTTCATTCTCAAGCCTCAGACAGTGGTTCAAAGTTTTTTTCTTCCATTTCAGGTGTCGTG
AGGAATTGCGATCGCCACCATGGGCTGTGGCTGCAGCTCACACCCGGAAGATGACGGCGGATCTGGAGGC
TCCGGCGGATCTATGGTGGATAACAAATTCAATAAAGAAAAGACACGTGCCGGTGCGGAAATCCATTCTC
TGCCAAACCTGAATGTTGAGCAGAAGTTTGCCTTCATCGTGAGCCTGTTTGATGATCCATCTCAGAGCGC
CAATCTGCTGGCCGAAGCCAAAAAACTGAACGATGCCCAGGCCCCAAAAACTAGCGCAGACGCCCCCGCG
TACCAGCAGGGCCAGAACCAGCTCTATAACGAGCTCAATCTAGGACGAAGAGAGGAGTACGATGTTTTGG
ACAAGAGACGTGGCCGGGACCCTGAGATGGGGGGAAAGCCGCAGAGAAGGAAGAACCCTCAGGAAGGCCT
GTACAATGAACTGCAGAAAGATAAGATGGCGGAGGCCTACAGTGAGATTGGGATGAAAGGCGAGCGCCGG
AGGGGCAAGGGGCACGATGGCCTTTACCAGGGTCTCAGTACAGCCACCAAGGACACCTACGACGCCCTTC
ACATGCAGGCCCTGCCCCCTCGGGATCCACCGGTCGCCACCATGGTGAGCAAGGGCGAGGCAGTGATCAA
GGAGTTCATGCGGTTCAAGGTGCACATGGAGGGCTCCATGAACGGCCACGAGTTCGAGATCGAGGGCGAG
GGCGAGGGCCGCCCCTACGAGGGCACCCAGACCGCCAAGCTGAAGGTGACCAAGGGTGGCCCCCTGCCCT
TCTCCTGGGACATCCTGTCCCCTCAGTTCATGTACGGCTCCAGGGCCTTCACCAAGCACCCCGCCGACAT
CCCCGACTACTATAAGCAGTCCTTCCCCGAGGGCTTCAAGTGGGAGCGCGTGATGAACTTCGAGGACGGC
GGCGCCGTGACCGTGACCCAGGACACCTCCCTGGAGGACGGCACCCTGATCTACAAGGTGAAGCTCCGCG
GCACCAACTTCCCTCCTGACGGCCCCGTAATGCAGAAGAAGACAATGGGCTGGGAAGCGTCCACCGAGCG
GTTGTACCCCGAGGACGGCGTGCTGAAGGGCGACATTAAGATGGCCCTGCGCCTGAAGGACGGAGGCCGC
TACCTGGCGGACTTCAAGACCACCTACAAGGCCAAGAAGCCCGTGCAGATGCCCGGCGCCTACAACGTCG
ACCGCAAGTTGGACATCACCTCCCACAACGAGGACTACACCGTGGTGGAACAGTACGAACGCTCCGAGGG
CCGCCACTCCACCGGCGGCATGGACGAGCTGTACAAGACCAGTTACCAGGGCCCTGGCGCCACGAACTTC
TCTCTGTTAAAGCAAGCAGGAGACGTGGAAGAAAACCCCGGTCCCACGCGTATGGCCTTACCAGTGACCG
CCTTGCTCCTGCCGCTGGCCTTGCTGCTCCACGCCGCCAGGCCGGACATCCAGATGACACAGACTACATC
CTCCCTGTCTGCCTCTCTGGGAGACAGAGTCACCATCAGTTGCAGGGCAAGTCAGGACATTAGTAAATAT
TTAAATTGGTATCAGCAGAAACCAGATGGAACTGTTAAACTCCTGATCTACCATACATCAAGATTACACT
CAGGAGTCCCATCAAGGTTCAGTGGCAGTGGGTCTGGAACAGATTATTCTCTCACCATTAGCAACCTGGA
GCAAGAAGATATTGCCACTTACTTTTGCCAACAGGGTAATACGCTTCCGTACACGTTCGGAGGGGGGACC
AAGCTGGAGATCACAGGTGGCGGTGGCTCGGGCGGTGGTGGGTCGGGTGGCGGCGGATCTGAGGTGAAAC
TGCAGGAGTCAGGACCTGGCCTGGTGGCGCCCTCACAGAGCCTGTCCGTCACATGCACTGTCTCAGGGGT
CTCATTACCCGACTATGGTGTAAGCTGGATTCGCCAGCCTCCACGAAAGGGTCTGGAGTGGCTGGGAGTA
ATATGGGGTAGTGAAACCACATACTATAATTCAGCTCTCAAATCCAGACTGACCATCATCAAGGACAACT
CCAAGAGCCAAGTTTTCTTAAAAATGAACAGTCTGCAAACTGATGACACAGCCATTTACTACTGTGCCAA
ACATTATTACTACGGTGGTAGCTATGCTATGGACTACTGGGGCCAAGGAACCTCAGTCACCGTCTCCTCA
ACCACGACGCCAGCGCCGCGACCACCAACACCGGCGCCCACCATCGCGTCGCAGCCCCTGTCCCTGCGCC
CAGAGGCGTGCCGGCCAGCGGCGGGGGGCGCAGTGCACACGAGGGGGCTGGACTTCGCCTGTGATATCTA
CATCTGGGCGCCCTTGGCCGGGACTTGTGGGGTCCTTCTCCTGTCACTGGTTATCACCCTTTACTGCAAA
CGGGGCAGAAAGAAACTCCTGTATATATTCAAACAACCATTTATGAGACCAGTACAAACTACTCAAGAGG
AAGATGGCTGTAGCTGCCGATTTCCAGAAGAAGAAGAAGGAGGATGTGAACTGAGAGTGAAGTTCAGCAG
GACTAGTGGCGGAAGCGGAAGTTTGGCTACTACACTTGAACGTATTGAGAAGAACTTTCTCATTACTGAC
CCAAGATTGCCAGATAATCCCATTATATTCGCGTCCGATAGTTTCTTGCAGTTGACAGAATATAGCCGTG
AAGAAATTTTGGGAAGAAACTGCAGGTTTCTACAAGGTCCTGAAACTGATCGCGCGACAGTGAGAAAAAT
TAGAGATGCCATAGATAACCAAACAGAGGTCACTGTTCAGCTGATTAATTATACAAAGAGTGGTAAAAAG
TTCTGGAACCTCTTTCACTTGCAGCCTATGCGAGATCAGAAGGGAGATGTCCAGTACTTTATTGGGGTTC
AGTTGGATGGAACTGAGCATGTCCGAGATGCTGCCGAGAGAGAGGGAGTCATGCTGATTAAGAAAACTGC
AGAAAATATTGATGAGGCGGCAAAAGAACTTTGAGCGGCCGCGACTCTAGAGTCGACCTGCAGGCATGCA
AGCTTGATATCAAGCTTATCGATAATCAACCTCTGGATTACAAAATTTGTGAAAGATTGACTGGTATTCT
TAACTATGTTGCTCCTTTTACGCTATGTGGATACGCTGCTTTAATGCCTTTGTATCATGCTATTGCTTCC
CGTATGGCTTTCATTTTCTCCTCCTTGTATAAATCCTGGTTGCTGTCTCTTTATGAGGAGTTGTGGCCCG
TTGTCAGGCAACGTGGCGTGGTGTGCACTGTGTTTGCTGACGCAACCCCCACTGGTTGGGGCATTGCCAC
CACCTGTCAGCTCCTTTCCGGGACTTTCGCTTTCCCCCTCCCTATTGCCACGGCGGAACTCATCGCCGCC
TGCCTTGCCCGCTGCTGGACAGGGGCTCGGCTGTTGGGCACTGACAATTCCGTGGTGTTGTCGGGGAAAT
CATCGTCCTTTCCTTGGCTGCTCGCCTGTGTTGCCACCTGGATTCTGCGCGGGACGTCCTTCTGCTACGT
CCCTTCGGCCCTCAATCCAGCGGACCTTCCTTCCCGCGGCCTGCTGCCGGCTCTGCGGCCTCTTCCGCGT
CTTCGCCTTCGCCCTCAGACGAGTCGGATCTCCCTTTGGGCCGCCTCCCCGCATCGATACCGTCGACCTC
GAGGGAATTAATTCGAGCTCGGTACCTTTAAGACCAATGACTTACAAGGCAGCTGTAGATCTTAGCCACT
TTTTAAAAGAAAAGGGGGGACTGGAAGGGCTAATTCACTCCCAACGAAGACAAGATCTGCTTTTTGCTTG
TACTGGGTCTCTCTGGTTAGACCAGATCTGAGCCTGGGAGCTCTCTGGCTAACTAGGGAACCCACTGCTT
AAGCCTCAATAAAGCTTGCCTTGAGTGCTTCAAGTAGTGTGTGCCCGTCTGTTGTGTGACTCTGGTAACT
AGAGATCCCTCAGACCCTTTTAGTCAGTGTGGAAAATCTCTAGCA
